LOCUS       Exported 6147 bp ds-DNA circular SYN 13-MAY-2021
DEFINITION  BB1 encoding a FLAG tagged dCAS9 with a SV40 NLS.
ACCESSION   .
VERSION     .
KEYWORDS    BB1_23_dCAS9(3xFLAG_SV40NLS)
SOURCE      synthetic DNA construct
  ORGANISM  synthetic DNA construct
REFERENCE   1 (bases 1 to 6147)
  AUTHORS   Baumschabl M, Prielhofer R, Mattanovich D, Steiger MG
  TITLE     Fine-Tuning of Transcription in Pichia pastoris Using dCas9 and RNA
            Scaffolds.
  JOURNAL   ACS Synth Biol. 2020 Dec 18;9(12):3202-3209. doi:
            10.1021/acssynbio.0c00214. Epub 2020 Nov 12.
  PUBMED    33180466
REFERENCE   2 (bases 1 to 6147)
  AUTHORS   .
  TITLE     Direct Submission
  JOURNAL   Exported May 13, 2021 from SnapGene Server 1.1.58
            http://www.snapgene.com
FEATURES             Location/Qualifiers
     source          1..6147
                     /organism="synthetic DNA construct"
                     /mol_type="other DNA"
     primer_bind     610..629
                     /label=Kan-R
                     /note="Kanamycin resistance gene, reverse primer"
     promoter        complement(703..805)
                     /label=cat promoter
                     /note="promoter of the E. coli cat gene encoding
                     chloramphenicol acetyltransferase"
     terminator      806..837
                     /label=tonB terminator
                     /note="bidirectional E. coli tonB-P14 transcription
                     terminator"
     primer_bind     885..901
                     /label=M13 rev
                     /note="common sequencing primer, one of multiple similar
                     variants"
     primer_bind     885..901
                     /label=M13 Reverse
                     /note="In lacZ gene. Also called M13-rev"
     CDS             988..1053
                     /codon_start=1
                     /product="three tandem FLAG(R) epitope tags, followed by an
                     enterokinase cleavage site"
                     /label=3xFLAG
                     /translation="DYKDHDGDYKDHDIDYKDDDDK"
     CDS             1057..5160
                     /codon_start=1
                     /product="catalytically dead mutant of the Cas9
                     endonuclease from the Streptococcus pyogenes Type II
                     CRISPR/Cas system"
                     /label=dCas9
                     /note="RNA-guided DNA-binding protein that lacks
                     endonuclease activity due to the D10A mutation in the RuvC
                     catalytic domain and the H840A mutation in the HNH
                     catalytic domain"
                     /translation="MDKKYSIGLAIGTNSVGWAVITDEYKVPSKKFKVLGNTDRHSIKK
                     NLIGALLFDSGETAEATRLKRTARRRYTRRKNRICYLQEIFSNEMAKVDDSFFHRLEES
                     FLVEEDKKHERHPIFGNIVDEVAYHEKYPTIYHLRKKLVDSTDKADLRLIYLALAHMIK
                     FRGHFLIEGDLNPDNSDVDKLFIQLVQTYNQLFEENPINASGVDAKAILSARLSKSRRL
                     ENLIAQLPGEKKNGLFGNLIALSLGLTPNFKSNFDLAEDAKLQLSKDTYDDDLDNLLAQ
                     IGDQYADLFLAAKNLSDAILLSDILRVNTEITKAPLSASMIKRYDEHHQDLTLLKALVR
                     QQLPEKYKEIFFDQSKNGYAGYIDGGASQEEFYKFIKPILEKMDGTEELLVKLNREDLL
                     RKQRTFDNGSIPHQIHLGELHAILRRQEDFYPFLKDNREKIEKILTFRIPYYVGPLARG
                     NSRFAWMTRKSEETITPWNFEEVVDKGASAQSFIERMTNFDKNLPNEKVLPKHSLLYEY
                     FTVYNELTKVKYVTEGMRKPAFLSGEQKKAIVDLLFKTNRKVTVKQLKEDYFKKIECFD
                     SVEISGVEDRFNASLGTYHDLLKIIKDKDFLDNEENEDILEDIVLTLTLFEDREMIEER
                     LKTYAHLFDDKVMKQLKRRRYTGWGRLSRKLINGIRDKQSGKTILDFLKSDGFANRNFM
                     QLIHDDSLTFKEDIQKAQVSGQGDSLHEHIANLAGSPAIKKGILQTVKVVDELVKVMGR
                     HKPENIVIEMARENQTTQKGQKNSRERMKRIEEGIKELGSQILKEHPVENTQLQNEKLY
                     LYYLQNGRDMYVDQELDINRLSDYDVDAIVPQSFLKDDSIDNKVLTRSDKNRGKSDNVP
                     SEEVVKKMKNYWRQLLNAKLITQRKFDNLTKAERGGLSELDKAGFIKRQLVETRQITKH
                     VAQILDSRMNTKYDENDKLIREVKVITLKSKLVSDFRKDFQFYKVREINNYHHAHDAYL
                     NAVVGTALIKKYPKLESEFVYGDYKVYDVRKMIAKSEQEIGKATAKYFFYSNIMNFFKT
                     EITLANGEIRKRPLIETNGETGEIVWDKGRDFATVRKVLSMPQVNIVKKTEVQTGGFSK
                     ESILPKRNSDKLIARKKDWDPKKYGGFDSPTVAYSVLVVAKVEKGKSKKLKSVKELLGI
                     TIMERSSFEKNPIDFLEAKGYKEVKKDLIIKLPKYSLFELENGRKRMLASAGELQKGNE
                     LALPSKYVNFLYLASHYEKLKGSPEDNEQKQLFVEQHKHYLDEIIEQISEFSKRVILAD
                     ANLDKVLSAYNKHRDKPIREQAENIIHLFTLTNLGAPAAFKYFDTTIDRKRYTSTKEVL
                     DATLIHQSITGLYETRIDLSQLGGD"
     CDS             5173..5193
                     /codon_start=1
                     /product="nuclear localization signal of SV40 (simian virus
                     40) large T antigen"
                     /label=SV40 NLS
                     /translation="PKKKRKV"
     primer_bind     complement(5327..5344)
                     /label=M13 Forward
                     /note="In lacZ gene. Also called M13-F20 or M13 (-21)
                     Forward"
     primer_bind     complement(5327..5343)
                     /label=M13 fwd
                     /note="common sequencing primer, one of multiple similar
                     variants"
     rep_origin      5384..5971
                     /direction=RIGHT
                     /label=ori
                     /note="high-copy-number ColE1/pMB1/pBR322/pUC origin of
                     replication"
     primer_bind     5872..5891
                     /label=pBR322ori-F
                     /note="pBR322 origin, forward primer"
     terminator      5983..6010
                     /label=T7Te terminator
                     /note="phage T7 early transcription terminator"
     CDS             complement(6034..702)
                     /codon_start=1
                     /gene="aph(3')-Ia"
                     /product="aminoglycoside phosphotransferase"
                     /label=KanR
                     /note="confers resistance to kanamycin in bacteria or G418
                     (Geneticin(R)) in eukaryotes"
                     /translation="MSHIQRETSCLKPRLNSNMDADLYGYKWARDNVGQSGATIYRLYG
                     KPDAPELFLKHGKGSVANDVTDEMVRLNWLTEFMPLPTIKHFIRTPDDAWLLTTAIPGK
                     TAFQVLEEYPDSGENIVDALAVFLRRLHSIPVCNCPFNGDRVFRLAQAQSRMNNGLVGA
                     SDFDDERNGWPVEQVWKEMHKLLPFSPDSVVTHGDFSLDNLIFDEGKLIGCIDVGRVGI
                     ADRYQDLAILWNCLGEFSPSLQKRLFQKYGIDNPDMNKLQFHLMLDEFF"
ORIGIN
        1 gttccatagg atggcaagat cctggtatcg gtctgcgatt ccgactcgtc caacatcaat
       61 acaacctatt aatttcccct cgtcaaaaat aaggttatca agtgagaaat caccatgagt
      121 gacgactgaa tccggtgaga atggcaagag tttatgcatt tctttccaga cttgttcaac
      181 aggccagcca ttacgctcgt catcaaaatc actcgcacca accaaaccgt tattcattcg
      241 tgattgcgcc tgagcgagac gaaatacgcg atcgccgtta aaaggacaat tacaaacagg
      301 aatcgaatgc aaccggcgca ggaacactgc cagcgcatca acaatatttt cacctgaatc
      361 aggatattct tctaatacct ggaatgctgt tttccctggg atcgcagtgg tgagtaacca
      421 tgcatcatca ggagtacgga taaaatgctt gatggtcgga agaggcataa attccgtcag
      481 ccagtttagc ctgaccatct catctgtaac atcattggca acgctacctt tgccatgttt
      541 cagaaacaac tctggcgcat cgggcttccc atacaatcga tagattgtcg cacctgattg
      601 cccgacatta tcgcgagccc atttataccc atataaatca gcatccatgt tggaatttaa
      661 tcgcggcttc aagcaagacg tttcccgttg aatatggctc attttagctt ccttagctcc
      721 tgaaaatctc gataactcaa aaaatacgcc cggtagtgat cttatttcat tatggtgaaa
      781 gttggaacct cttacgtgcc gatcaagtca aaagcctccg gtcggaggct tttgactttc
      841 tgctatggag gtcaggtatg atttaaatgg tcagtattga gcctcaggaa acagctatga
      901 catcaagctg actagataat ctagctgatc gtggaccgat catacgtata atgccgtaag
      961 atcacgcgcg aattcgaaga cgccatggac tacaaagacc atgacggtga ttataaagat
     1021 catgacatcg attacaagga tgacgatgac aagctcatgg acaagaagta ctccattggg
     1081 ctcgctatcg gcacaaacag cgtcggctgg gccgtcatta cggacgagta caaggtgccg
     1141 agcaaaaaat tcaaagttct gggcaatacc gatcgccaca gcataaagaa gaacctcatt
     1201 ggcgccctcc tgttcgactc cggggagacg gccgaagcca cgcggctcaa aagaacagca
     1261 cggcgcagat atacccgcag aaagaatcgg atctgctacc tgcaggagat ctttagtaat
     1321 gagatggcta aggtggatga ctctttcttc cataggctgg aggagtcctt tttggtggag
     1381 gaggataaaa agcacgagcg ccacccaatc tttggcaata tcgtggacga ggtggcgtac
     1441 catgaaaagt acccaaccat atatcatctg aggaagaagc ttgtagacag tactgataag
     1501 gctgacttgc ggttgatcta tctcgcgctg gcgcatatga tcaaatttcg gggacacttc
     1561 ctcatcgagg gggacctgaa cccagacaac agcgatgtcg acaaactctt tatccaactg
     1621 gttcagactt acaatcagct tttcgaagag aacccgatca acgcatccgg agttgacgcc
     1681 aaagcaatcc tgagcgctag gctgtccaaa tcccggcggc tcgaaaacct catcgcacag
     1741 ctccctgggg agaagaagaa cggcctgttt ggtaatctta tcgccctgtc actcgggctg
     1801 acccccaact ttaaatctaa cttcgacctg gccgaagatg ccaagcttca actgagcaaa
     1861 gacacctacg atgatgatct cgacaatctg ctggcccaga tcggcgacca gtacgcagac
     1921 ctttttttgg cggcaaagaa cctgtcagac gccattctgc tgagtgatat tctgcgagtg
     1981 aacacggaga tcaccaaagc tccgctgagc gctagtatga tcaagcgcta tgatgagcac
     2041 caccaagact tgactttgct gaaggccctt gtcagacagc aactgcctga gaagtacaag
     2101 gaaattttct tcgatcagtc taaaaatggc tacgccggat acattgacgg cggagcaagc
     2161 caggaggaat tttacaaatt tattaagccc atcttggaaa aaatggacgg caccgaggag
     2221 ctgctggtaa agcttaacag agaagatctg ttgcgcaaac agcgcacttt cgacaatgga
     2281 agcatccccc accagattca cctgggcgaa ctgcacgcta tcctcaggcg gcaagaggat
     2341 ttctacccct ttttgaaaga taacagggaa aagattgaga aaatcctcac atttcggata
     2401 ccctactatg taggccccct cgcccgggga aattccagat tcgcgtggat gactcgcaaa
     2461 tcagaagaga ctatcactcc ctggaacttc gaggaagtcg tggataaggg ggcctctgcc
     2521 cagtccttca tcgaaaggat gactaacttt gataaaaatc tgcctaacga aaaggtgctt
     2581 cctaaacact ctctgctgta cgagtacttc acagtttata acgagctcac caaggtcaaa
     2641 tacgtcacag aagggatgag aaagccagca ttcctgtctg gagagcagaa gaaagctatc
     2701 gtggacctcc tcttcaagac gaaccggaaa gttaccgtga aacagctcaa agaggactat
     2761 ttcaaaaaga ttgaatgttt cgactctgtt gaaatcagcg gagtggagga tcgcttcaac
     2821 gcatccctgg gaacgtatca cgatctcctg aaaatcatta aagacaagga cttcctggac
     2881 aatgaggaga acgaggacat tcttgaggac attgtcctca cccttacgtt gtttgaagat
     2941 agggagatga ttgaagaacg cttgaaaact tacgctcatc tcttcgacga caaagtcatg
     3001 aaacagctca agaggcgccg atatacagga tgggggcggc tgtcaagaaa actgatcaat
     3061 gggatccgag acaagcagag tggaaagaca atcctggatt ttcttaagtc cgatggattt
     3121 gccaacagga acttcatgca gttgatccat gatgactctc tcacctttaa ggaggacatc
     3181 cagaaagcac aagtttctgg ccagggggac agtctgcacg agcacatcgc taatcttgca
     3241 ggtagcccag ctatcaaaaa gggaatactg cagaccgtta aggtcgtgga tgaactcgtc
     3301 aaagtaatgg gaaggcataa gcccgagaat atcgttatcg agatggcccg agagaaccaa
     3361 actacccaga agggacagaa gaacagtagg gaaaggatga agaggattga agagggtata
     3421 aaagaactgg ggtcccaaat ccttaaggaa cacccagttg aaaacaccca gcttcagaat
     3481 gagaagctct acctgtacta cctgcagaac ggcagggaca tgtacgtgga tcaggaactg
     3541 gacatcaatc ggctctccga ctacgacgtg gatgccatcg tgccccagtc ttttctcaaa
     3601 gatgattcta ttgataataa agtgttgaca agatccgata aaaatagagg gaagagtgat
     3661 aacgtcccct cagaagaagt tgtcaagaaa atgaaaaatt attggcggca gctgctgaac
     3721 gccaaactga tcacacaacg gaagttcgat aatctgacta aggctgaacg aggtggcctg
     3781 tctgagttgg ataaagccgg cttcatcaaa aggcagcttg ttgagacacg ccagatcacc
     3841 aagcacgtgg cccaaattct cgattcacgc atgaacacca agtacgatga aaatgacaaa
     3901 ctgattcgag aggtgaaagt tattactctg aagtctaagc tagtctcaga tttcagaaag
     3961 gactttcagt tttataaggt gagagagatc aacaattacc accatgcgca tgatgcctac
     4021 ctgaatgcag tggtaggcac tgcacttatc aaaaaatatc ccaagcttga atctgaattt
     4081 gtttacggag actataaagt gtacgatgtt aggaaaatga tcgcaaagtc tgagcaggaa
     4141 ataggcaagg ccaccgctaa gtacttcttt tacagcaata ttatgaattt tttcaagacc
     4201 gagattacac tggccaatgg agagattcgg aagcgaccac ttatcgaaac aaacggagaa
     4261 acaggagaaa tcgtgtggga caagggtagg gatttcgcga cagtccggaa ggtcctgtcc
     4321 atgccgcagg tgaacatcgt taaaaagacc gaagtacaga ccggaggctt ctccaaggaa
     4381 agtatcctcc cgaaaaggaa cagcgacaag ctgatcgcac gcaaaaaaga ttgggacccc
     4441 aagaaatacg gcggattcga ttctcctaca gtcgcttaca gtgtactggt tgtggccaaa
     4501 gtggagaaag ggaagtctaa aaaactcaaa agcgtcaagg aactgctggg catcacaatc
     4561 atggagcgat caagcttcga aaaaaacccc atcgactttc tcgaggcgaa aggatataaa
     4621 gaggtcaaaa aagacctcat cattaagctt cccaagtact ctctctttga gcttgaaaac
     4681 ggccggaaac gaatgctcgc tagtgcgggc gagctgcaga aaggtaacga gctggcactg
     4741 ccctctaaat acgttaattt cttgtatctg gccagccact atgaaaagct caaagggtcc
     4801 cccgaagata atgagcagaa gcagctgttc gtggaacaac acaaacacta ccttgatgag
     4861 atcatcgagc aaataagcga attctccaaa agagtgatcc tcgccgacgc taacctcgat
     4921 aaggtgcttt ctgcttacaa taagcacagg gataagccca tcagggagca ggcagaaaac
     4981 attatccact tgtttactct gaccaacttg ggcgctcctg cagccttcaa gtacttcgac
     5041 accaccatag acagaaagcg gtacacctct acaaaggagg tcctggacgc cacactgatt
     5101 catcagtcaa ttacggggct ctatgaaaca agaatcgacc tctctcagct cggtggagac
     5161 agcagggctg accccaagaa gaagaggaag gtgtgagctt gcgtcttcga attcgaggcc
     5221 gcatatcatt caggacgagc ctcagactcc agcgtaactg gactgcaatc aactcactgg
     5281 ctcaccttcc ggtccacgat cagctagaat caagctgact agataaactg gccgtcgttt
     5341 tacacgggtg ggcctttctt cggtagaaaa tcaaaggatc ttcttgagat cctttttttc
     5401 tgcgcgtaat ctgctgcttg caaacaaaaa aaccaccgct accagcggtg gtttgtttgc
     5461 cggatcaaga gctaccaact ctttttccga ggtaactggc ttcagcagag cgcagatacc
     5521 aaatactgtt cttctagtgt agccgtagtt aggccaccac ttcaagaact ctgtagcacc
     5581 gcctacatac ctcgctctgc taatcctgtt accagtggct gctgccagtg gcgataagtc
     5641 gtgtcttacc gggttggact caagacgata gttaccggat aaggcgcagc ggtcgggctg
     5701 aacggggggt tcgtgcacac agcccagctt ggagcgaacg acctacaccg aactgagata
     5761 cctacagcgt gagctatgag aaagcgccac gcttcccgaa gggagaaagg cggacaggta
     5821 tccggtaagc ggcagggtcg gaacaggaga gcgcacgagg gagcttccag ggggaaacgc
     5881 ctggtatctt tatagtcctg tcgggtttcg ccacctctga cttgagcatc gatttttgtg
     5941 atgctcgtca ggggggcgga gcctatggaa aaacgccagc aacgcagaaa ggcccacccg
     6001 aaggtgagcc aggtgattac atttaggtcc tcattagaaa aactcatcga gcatcaagtg
     6061 aaactgcaat ttattcatat caggattatc aataccatat ttttgaaaaa gccgtttctg
     6121 taatgaagga gaaaactcac cgaggca
//
